>Addgene plasmid #229055 | phU1-Cas13bt1-non-targeting (pEZ25) | addgene full sequence | sequence record 454994 | Addgene NGS Result
TCTTCCGCTTCCTCGCTCACTGACTCGCTGCGCTCGGTCGTTCGGCTGCGGCGAGCGGTATCAGCTCACT
CAAAGGCGGTAATACGGTTATCCACAGAATCAGGGGATAACGCAGGAAAGAACATGTGAGCAAAAGGCCA
GCAAAAGGCCAGGAACCGTAAAAAGGCCGCGTTGCTGGCGTTTTTCCATAGGCTCCGCCCCCCTGACGAG
CATCACAAAAATCGACGCTCAAGTCAGAGGTGGCGAAACCCGACAGGACTATAAAGATACCAGGCGTTTC
CCCCTGGAAGCTCCCTCGTGCGCTCTCCTGTTCCGACCCTGCCGCTTACCGGATACCTGTCCGCCTTTCT
CCCTTCGGGAAGCGTGGCGCTTTCTCATAGCTCACGCTGTAGGTATCTCAGTTCGGTGTAGGTCGTTCGC
TCCAAGCTGGGCTGTGTGCACGAACCCCCCGTTCAGCCCGACCGCTGCGCCTTATCCGGTAACTATCGTC
TTGAGTCCAACCCGGTAAGACACGACTTATCGCCACTGGCAGCAGCCACTGGTAACAGGATTAGCAGAGC
GAGGTATGTAGGCGGTGCTACAGAGTTCTTGAAGTGGTGGCCTAACTACGGCTACACTAGAAGAACAGTA
TTTGGTATCTGCGCTCTGCTGAAGCCAGTTACCTTCGGAAAAAGAGTTGGTAGCTCTTGATCCGGCAAAC
AAACCACCGCTGGTAGCGGTGGTTTTTTTGTTTGCAAGCAGCAGATTACGCGCAGAAAAAAAGGATCTCA
AGAAGATCCTTTGATCTTTTCTACGGGGTCTGACGCTCAGTGGAACGAAAACTCACGTTAAGGGATTTTG
GTCATGAGATTATCAAAAAGGATCTTCACCTAGATCCTTTTAAATTAAAAATGAAGTTTTAAATCAATCT
AAAGTATATATGAGTAAACTTGGTCTGACAGTTACCAATGCTTAATCAGTGAGGCACCTATCTCAGCGAT
CTGTCTATTTCGTTCATCCATAGTTGCCTGACTCCCCGTCGTGTAGATAACTACGATACGGGAGGGCTTA
CCATCTGGCCCCAGTGCTGCAATGATACCGCGAGACCCACGCTCACCGGCTCCAGATTTATCAGCAATAA
ACCAGCCAGCCGGAAGGGCCGAGCGCAGAAGTGGTCCTGCAACTTTATCCGCCTCCATCCAGTCTATTAA
TTGTTGCCGGGAAGCTAGAGTAAGTAGTTCGCCAGTTAATAGTTTGCGCAACGTTGTTGCCATTGCTACA
GGCATCGTGGTGTCACGCTCGTCGTTTGGTATGGCTTCATTCAGCTCCGGTTCCCAACGATCAAGGCGAG
TTACATGATCCCCCATGTTGTGCAAAAAAGCGGTTAGCTCCTTCGGTCCTCCGATCGTTGTCAGAAGTAA
GTTGGCCGCAGTGTTATCACTCATGGTTATGGCAGCACTGCATAATTCTCTTACTGTCATGCCATCCGTA
AGATGCTTTTCTGTGACTGGTGAGTACTCAACCAAGTCATTCTGAGAATAGTGTATGCGGCGACCGAGTT
GCTCTTGCCCGGCGTCAATACGGGATAATACCGCGCCACATAGCAGAACTTTAAAAGTGCTCATCATTGG
AAAACGTTCTTCGGGGCGAAAACTCTCAAGGATCTTACCGCTGTTGAGATCCAGTTCGATGTAACCCACT
CGTGCACCCAACTGATCTTCAGCATCTTTTACTTTCACCAGCGTTTCTGGGTGAGCAAAAACAGGAAGGC
AAAATGCCGCAAAAAAGGGAATAAGGGCGACACGGAAATGTTGAATACTCATACTCTTCCTTTTTCAATA
TTATTGAAGCATTTATCAGGGTTATTGTCTCATGAGCGGATACATATTTGAATGTATTTAGAAAAATAAA
CAAATAGGGGTTCCGCGCACATTTCCCCGAAAAGTGCCACCTGACGTCTAAGAAACCATTATTATCATGA
CATTAACCTATAAAAATAGGCGTATCACGAGGCCCTTTCGTCTCGCGCGTTTCGGTGATGACGGTGAAAA
CCTCTGACACATGCAGCTCCCGGAGACGGTCACAGCTTGTCTGTAAGCGGATGCCGGGAGCAGACAAGCC
CGTCAGGGCGCGTCAGCGGGTGTTGGCGGGTGTCGGGGCTGGCTTAACTATGCGGCATCAGAGCAGATTG
TACTGAGAGTGCACCATATGCGGTGTGAAATACCGCACAGATGCGTAAGGAGAAAATACCGCATCAGGCG
CCATTCGCCATTCAGGCTGCGCAACTGTTGGGAAGGGCGATCGGTGCGGGCCTCTTCGCTATTACGCCAG
CTGGCGAAAGGGGGATGTGCTGCAAGGCGATTAAGTTGGGTAACGCCAGGGTTTTCCCAGTCACGACGTT
GTAAAACGACGGCCAGTGAATTCCTAAGGACCAGCTTCTTTGGGAGAGAACAGACGCAGGGGCGGGAGGG
AAAAAGGGAGAGGCAGACGTCACTTCCCCTTGGCGGCTCTGGCAGCAGATTGGTCGGTTGAGTGGCAGAA
AGGCAGACGGGGACTGGGCAAGGCACTGTCGGTGACATCACAGACAGGGCGACTTCTATGTAGATGAGGC
AGCGCAGAGGCTGCTGCTTCGCCACTTGCTGCTTCGCCACGAAGGAGTTCCCGTGCCCTGGGAGCGGGTT
CAGGACCGCTGATCGGAAGTGAGAATCCCAGCTGTGTGTCAGGGCTGGAAAGGGCTCGGGAGTGCGCGGG
GCAAGTGACCGTGTGTGTAAAGAGTGAGGCGTATGAGGCTGTGTCGGGGCAGAGGCACAACGTTTCAATG
TCTTCGATATTCAAGCGTCGGAAGACAAGCTGAAGAAGCCTCCGATTTGTGGGGTGATTACAGCACTTTC
TGGAGTTTCAAAAACAGACTGTACGCTAAGGGTCATATCTTTTCTTGTATTGGTTTGTGTCTTGGTTGGT
GTCTTAGAAGCTTGGCGTAATCATGGTCATAGCTGTTTCCTGTGTGAAATTGTTATCCGCTCACAATTCC
ACACAACATACGAGCCGGAAGCATAAAGTGTAAAGCCTGGGGTGCCTAATGAGTGAGCTAACTCACATTA
ATTGCGTTGCGCTCACTGCCCGCTTTCCAGTCGGGAAACCTGTCGTGCCAGCTGCATTAATGAATCGGCC
AACGCGCGGGGAGAGGCGGTTTGCGTATTGGGCGC
Features (pLannotate 1.2.2; 10 found; start..end, strand, type, name):
    183..771     -  rep_origin     ori: high-copy-number ColE1/pMB1/pBR322/pUC origin of replication
    942..1802    -  CDS            AmpR: β-lactamase; bla; confers resistance to ampicillin, carbenicillin, and related antibiotics
   1803..1907    -  promoter       AmpR promoter: bla
   2002..2037    +  CDS            rop (fragment): Rop protein, which maintains plasmids at low copy number; rop
   2139..2238    +  misc_feature   bom (fragment): basis of mobility region from pBR322
   2244..2401    -  CDS            lacZα (fragment): LacZα fragment of β-galactosidase; lacZ fragment
   2990..3006    -  protein_bind   lac operator: The lac repressor binds to the lac operator to inhibit transcription in E. coli. This inhibition can be relieved by adding lactose or isopropyl-β-D-thiogalactopyranoside (IPTG). lac repressor encoded by lacI
   3014..3044    -  promoter       lac promoter: promoter for the E. coli lac operon
   3059..3080    -  protein_bind   CAP binding site: CAP binding activates transcription in the presence of cAMP. E. coli catabolite activator protein
   3093..3185    -  CDS            lacI (fragment): lac repressor; lacI; The lac repressor binds to the lac operator to inhibit transcription in E. coli. This inhibition can be relieved by adding lactose or isopropyl-β-D-thiogalactopyranoside (IPTG).
