[The description below was written by a language model from this plasmid's Addgene catalogue record and pLannotate feature annotations shown in this document.]
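Description:
phU1-Cas13bt1-non-targeting (pEZ25) is a small (about 3.2 kb) pUC19-based plasmid that serves as an empty cloning backbone for expressing Cas13bt1 CRISPR RNAs in mammalian cells. It is maintained in E. coli at high copy through the ColE1/pUC-type origin of replication and selected with ampicillin via the β-lactamase gene and its native bla promoter. The remaining annotated elements are pUC19 remnants: the lac promoter, lac operator and CAP binding site, a partial lacZα fragment, and short fragments of lacI, rop and the bom region. None of these has a role in mammalian expression.

According to the catalogue entry, the functional cassette places a Cas13bt1 crRNA under the human U1 promoter, with a non-targeting placeholder that is replaced by a chosen spacer using BbsI cloning. The automated feature table does not annotate the U1 promoter, the crRNA direct repeat, the BbsI sites or any terminator. There is an unannotated stretch of roughly 590 nt between the lacZα fragment and the lac operator, which is the usual pUC19 cloning region and is where this cassette most plausibly resides, but the record does not confirm this. The U1 snRNA promoter is an RNA polymerase II snRNA-type promoter, in contrast to the Pol III U6 promoter commonly used for guide RNAs. The associated publication concerns cytosolic CRISPR RNAs for improving RNA-targeting CRISPR-Cas systems, which is consistent with this choice of promoter. The plasmid carries no Cas13bt1 coding sequence, so the effector protein must be supplied separately. As deposited, it can also serve as a non-targeting control.
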