Addgene plasmid #229055: phU1-Cas13bt1-non-targeting (pEZ25)
Purpose: (Empty Backbone) Cloning backbone for Cas13bt1 crRNA (Human U1 promoter)
Depositing lab: S Chul Kwon. Depositing organization: University of Hong Kong. Publication: Cytosolic CRISPR RNAs for efficient application of RNA-targeting CRISPR-Cas systems. Cheng ECK, Lam JKC, Kwon SC. EMBO Rep. 2025 Feb 26. doi: 10.1038/s44319-025-00399-4. PubMed 40011676.
Backbone
  Vector backbone: pUC19
  Vector type: Mammalian Expression, CRISPR
Growth in bacteria
  Bacterial resistance: Ampicillin, 100 μg/mL
  Growth temperature: 37°C
  Growth strain: DH5alpha
  Copy number: High Copy
Gene/Insert
  Gene/Insert name: None
Terms and licenses: Academic/Nonprofit Terms; Industry Terms: Not Available to Industry
Depositor comments: Use BbsI to insert the spacer sequence. Please visit https://doi.org/10.1101/2024.09.18.613662 for bioRxiv preprint.
How to cite: phU1-Cas13bt1-non-targeting (pEZ25) was a gift from S Chul Kwon (Addgene plasmid # 229055 ; http://n2t.net/addgene:229055 ; RRID:Addgene_229055)
